Addgene plasmid #133344: pBXMCS-2 Pconstitutive-sgRNA(Sth3)_cpaA
Purpose: for constitutive expression of a single guide RNA from Streptococcus thermophilus #3 with a seed region that targets cpaA gene's promoter from Caulobacter crescentus
Depositing lab: Michael Laub. Depositing organization: Massachusetts Institute of Technology. Publication: A CRISPR Interference System for Efficient and Rapid Gene Knockdown in Caulobacter crescentus. Guzzo M, Castro LK, Reisch CR, Guo MS, Laub MT. mBio. 2020 Jan 14;11(1):e02415-19. doi: 10.1128/mBio.02415-19. PubMed 31937638.
Backbone
  Vector backbone: pBXMCS-2
  Backbone size w/o insert (bp): 5287
  Total vector size (bp): 5515
  Modifications to backbone: xylR operator removed
  Vector type: CRISPR
Growth in bacteria
  Bacterial resistance: Kanamycin, 50 μg/mL
  Growth temperature: 37°C
  Growth strain: DH5alpha
  Copy number: High Copy
Gene/Insert
  Gene/Insert name: sgRNA_cpaA
  Species: Streptococcus thermophilus
  Insert size (bp): 270
  Promoter: constitutive
  Cloning method: Gibson Cloning
  Sequencing primers: 5′ TCCTGATCCTCGCCCGAAAC; 3′ TTTTCCCAGTCACGACGTTG
Resource information
  A portion of this plasmid was derived from a plasmid made by: Jeremy M. Rock "Programmable transcriptional repression in mycobacteria using an orthogonal CRISPR interference platform" Nature microbiology 2017
Terms and licenses: Academic/Nonprofit Terms; Industry Terms: Not Available to Industry
How to cite: pBXMCS-2 Pconstitutive-sgRNA(Sth3)_cpaA was a gift from Michael Laub (Addgene plasmid # 133344 ; http://n2t.net/addgene:133344 ; RRID:Addgene_133344)
