[The description below was written by a language model from this plasmid's Addgene catalogue record and pLannotate feature annotations shown in this document.]
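Description:
pBXMCS-2 Pconstitutive-sgRNA(Sth3)_cpaA is a guide-RNA plasmid for CRISPR interference in Caulobacter crescentus, built on the pBXMCS-2 backbone. The annotated sequence shows the pBBR1 oriV together with its cognate Rep gene. This broad-host-range replicon from Bordetella bronchiseptica lets the plasmid replicate both in E. coli cloning strains and in other Gram-negative hosts such as Caulobacter. Selection is by kanamycin, through the Tn5-derived aminoglycoside phosphotransferase (NeoR/KanR). The short fragments annotated as tnpA, ble, CmR, TcR, lacZα, M13 ori, the T7 promoter and a pBluescript MCS are leftovers from the backbone's construction history and are not functional cassettes. The catalogue entry lists the plasmid as high copy and about 5.5 kb in total.

The payload is an insert of roughly 270 bp encoding a single guide RNA with the scaffold for the Streptococcus thermophilus CRISPR3 (Sth3) Cas9. Its seed region is directed at the promoter of the C. crescentus cpaA gene. The xylR operator of the parent vector has been removed, so the guide is transcribed constitutively rather than under xylose control. The record does not give the identity of the constitutive promoter, and the automated feature table does not annotate the sgRNA or its promoter. The rrnB T1 terminator copies and a T7 terminator fragment that are annotated probably insulate and terminate the short transcript. The plasmid carries no Cas9 gene, so the guide must be paired with a catalytically dead Sth3 Cas9 supplied separately. Together they block transcription at the cpaA promoter and knock down the gene. The record notes that part of the plasmid derives from an Sth-based CRISPRi platform originally developed for mycobacteria.
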