Features (pLannotate 1.2.2; 15 found; start..end, strand, type, name):
     41..84      +  terminator     rrnB T1 terminator: Escherichia coli rrnB; transcription terminator T1 from the E. coli rrnB gene
     84..107     +  terminator     T7 terminator (fragment): transcription terminator for bacteriophage T7 RNA polymerase
    208..267     -  misc_feature   MCS (fragment): pBluescript multiple cloning site
    276..294     -  promoter       T7 promoter: promoter for bacteriophage T7 RNA polymerase
    302..457     +  CDS            lacZα (fragment): LacZα fragment of β-galactosidase; lacZ fragment
    461..538     -  rep_origin     M13 ori (fragment): M13 bacteriophage origin of replication; arrow indicates direction of (+) strand synthesis
    538..569     +  CDS            CmR (fragment): chloramphenicol acetyltransferase confers resistance to chloramphenicol
    899..968     -  CDS            TcR (fragment): tetracycline efflux protein; tet; confers resistance to tetracycline
   1029..1691    -  CDS            pBBR1 Rep: replication protein for the broad-host-range plasmid pBBR1 from Bordetella bronchiseptica
   1692..2463    -  rep_origin     pBBR1 oriV: replication origin of the broad-host-range plasmid pBBR1 from Bordetella bronchiseptica; requires the pBBR1 Rep protein for replication
   3627..3911    +  CDS            tnpA (fragment): TN5P_ECOLX - Also known as tnp. Experimental evidence at protein level: Swiss-Prot protein existence level 1. Mediates transposition of transposon Tn5 by a 'cut and paste' mechanism. First, the monomeric transposase binds the 19 bp inverted DNA repeats flanking the transposon. Then, dimerization of the DNA- bound transposase creates a synaptic DNA complex. After nicking of the first DNA strand, excision of the transposon proceeds through a series of intermediates. The transposase then mediates the insertion of the transposon at a new site by strand transfer. The activity of the wild- type tran
   3943..4737    +  CDS            NeoR/KanR: aminoglycoside phosphotransferase from Tn5; aph(3')-II (or nptII); confers resistance to neomycin, kanamycin, and G418 (Geneticin®)
   4758..4910    +  CDS            ble (fragment): BLE_KLEPN - Experimental evidence at protein level: Swiss-Prot protein existence level 1. Binding protein with a strong affinity to the bleomycin family of antibiotics. Binds to CL990; an antimitotic-antibiotic compound. From Klebsiella pneumoniae.
   4910..5026    +  CDS            CmR (fragment): chloramphenicol acetyltransferase; cat; confers resistance to chloramphenicol
   5085..5131    +  terminator     rrnB T1 terminator: transcription terminator T1 from the E. coli rrnB gene
>Addgene plasmid #133344 | pBXMCS-2 Pconstitutive-sgRNA(Sth3)_cpaA | addgene full sequence | sequence record 266084 | Addgene NGS Result
CTTGAAAAGGTGGCACCGATTCGGTGTTTTTTTTTTTTTGATAAAACGAAAGGCCCAGTCTTTCGACTGA
GCCTTTCGTTTTATAAACGGGTCTTGAGGGGTTTTTTAAGCTTCTGCAGCTGGATCCATGGATATCTAGA
TTTCCGCAAAATAAAAAAGGGGACCTCTAGGGTCCCCAATTAATTAGCTAAAGCCGCTAGCCCATGGGAA
TTCCTGCAGCCCGGGGGATCCACTAGTTCTAGAGCGGCCGCCACCGCGGTGGAGCTCCAATTCGCCCTAT
AGTGAGTCGTATTACGCGCGCTCACTGGCCGTCGTTTTACAACGTCGTGACTGGGAAAACCCTGGCGTTA
CCCAACTTAATCGCCTTGCAGCACATCCCCCTTTCGCCAGCTGGCGTAATAGCGAAGAGGCCCGCACCGA
TCGCCCTTCCCAACAGTTGCGCAGCCTGAATGGCGAATGGAAATTGTAAGCGTTAATATTTTGTTAAAAT
TCGCGTTAAATTTTTGTTAAATCAGCTCATTTTTTAACCAATAGGCCGTACTGCGATGAGTGGCAGGGCG
GGGCGTAATTTTTTTAAGGCAGTTATTGGTGCCCTTAAACGCCTGGTTGCTACGCCTGAATAAGTGATAA
TAAGCGGATGAATGGCAGAAATTCGAAAGCAAATTCGACCCGGTCGTCGGTTCAGGGCAGGGTCGTTAAA
TAGCCGCTTATGTCTATTGCTGGTTTACCGGTTTATTGACTACCGGAAGCAGTGTGACCGTGTGCTTCTC
AAATGCCTGAGGCCAGTTTGCTCAGGCTCTCCCCGTGGAGGTAATAATTGACGATATGATCATTTATTCT
GCCTCCCAGAGCCTGATAAAAACGGTGAATCCGTTAGCGAGGTGCCGCCGGCTTCCATTCAGGTCGAGGT
GGCCCGGCTCCATGCACCGCGACGCAACGCGGGGAGGCAGACAAGGTATAGGGCGGCGAGGCGGCTACAG
CCGATAGTCTGGAACAGCGCACTTACGGGTTGCTGCGCAACCCAAGTGCTACCGGCGCGGCAGCGTGACC
CGTGTCGGCGGCTCCAACGGCTCGCCATCGTCCAGAAAACACGGCTCATCGGGCATCGGCAGGCGCTGCT
GCCCGCGCCGTTCCCATTCCTCCGTTTCGGTCAAGGCTGGCAGGTCTGGTTCCATGCCCGGAATGCCGGG
CTGGCTGGGCGGCTCCTCGCCGGGGCCGGTCGGTAGTTGCTGCTCGCCCGGATACAGGGTCGGGATGCGG
CGCAGGTCGCCATGCCCCAACAGCGATTCGTCCTGGTCGTCGTGATCAACCACCACGGCGGCACTGAACA
CCGACAGGCGCAACTGGTCGCGGGGCTGGCCCCACGCCACGCGGTCATTGACCACGTAGGCCGACACGGT
GCCGGGGCCGTTGAGCTTCACGACGGAGATCCAGCGCTCGGCCACCAAGTCCTTGACTGCGTATTGGACC
GTCCGCAAAGAACGTCCGATGAGCTTGGAAAGTGTCTTCTGGCTGACCACCACGGCGTTCTGGTGGCCCA
TCTGCGCCACGAGGTGATGCAGCAGCATTGCCGCCGTGGGTTTCCTCGCAATAAGCCCGGCCCACGCCTC
ATGCGCTTTGCGTTCCGTTTGCACCCAGTGACCGGGCTTGTTCTTGGCTTGAATGCCGATTTCTCTGGAC
TGCGTGGCCATGCTTATCTCCATGCGGTAGGGGTGCCGCACGGTTGCGGCACCATGCGCAATCAGCTGCA
ACTTTTCGGCAGCGCGACAACAATTATGCGTTGCGTAAAAGTGGCAGTCAATTACAGATTTTCTTTAACC
TACGCAATGAGCTATTGCGGGGGGTGCCGCAATGAGCTGTTGCGTACCCCCCTTTTTTAAGTTGTTGATT
TTTAAGTCTTTCGCATTTCGCCCTATATCTAGTTCTTTGGTGCCCAAAGAAGGGCACCCCTGCGGGGTTC
CCCCACGCCTTCGGCGCGGCTCCCCCTCCGGCAAAAAGTGGCCCCTCCGGGGCTTGTTGATCGACTGCGC
GGCCTTCGGCCTTGCCCAAGGTGGCGCTGCCCCCTTGGAACCCCCGCACTCGCCGCCGTGAGGCTCGGGG
GGCAGGCGGGCGGGCTTCGCCCTTCGACTGCCCCCACTCGCATAGGCTTGGGTCGTTCCAGGCGCGTCAA
GGCCAAGCCGCTGCGCGGTCGCTGCGCGAGCCTTGACCCGCCTTCCACTTGGTGTCCAACCGGCAAGCGA
AGCGCGCAGGCCGCAGGCCGGATGCTTTTCCCCAGAGAAAATTAAAAAAATTGATGGGGCAAGGCCGCAG
GCCGCGCAGTTGGAGCCGGTGGGTATGTGGTCGAAGGCTGGGTAGCCGGTGGGCAATCCCTGTGGTCAAG
CTCGTGGGCAGGCGCAGCCTGTCCATCAGCTTGTCCAGCAGGGTTGTCCACGTGCCGAGCGAAGCGAGCC
AGCCGGTGGCCGCTCGCGGCCATCGTCCACATATCCACGGGCTGGCAAGGGAGCGCAGCGACCGCGCAGG
GCGAAGCCCGGAGAGCAAGCCCGTAGGGCGCCGCAGCCGCCGTAGGCGGTCATGACTTTGCGAAGCAAAG
TCTAGTGAGTATACTCAAGCATTGAGTGGCCCGCCGGAGGCACCGCCTTGCGCTGCCCCCGTCGAGCCGG
TTGGACACCAAAAGGGAGGGGCAGGCATGGCGGCATACGCGATCATGCGATGCAAGAAGCTGGCGAAAAT
GTGCAACGTGGCGGCCAGTCTCAAGCACGCCTACCGCGAGCGCGAGACGCCCAACGCTGACGCCAGCAGG
ACGCCAGAGAACGAGCACTGGGCGGCCAGCAGCACCGATGAAGCGATGGGCCGACTGCGCGAGTTGCTGC
CAGAGAAGCGGCGCAAGGACGCTGTGTTGGCGGTCGAGTACGTCATGACGGCCAGCCCGGAATGGTGGAA
GTCGGCCAGCCAAGAACAGCAGGCGGCGTTCTTCGAGAAGGCGCACAAGTGGCTGGCGGACAAGTACGGG
GCGGATCGCATCGTGACGGCCAGCATCCACCGTGACGAAACAAGCCCGCACATGACCGCGTTCGTGGTGC
CGCTGACGCAGGACGGCAGGCTGTCGGCCAAGGAGTTCATCGGCAACAAAGCGCAGATGACCCGCGACCA
GACCACGTTTGCGGCCGCTGTGGCCGATCTAGGGCTGCAACGGGGCATCGAGGGCAGCAAGGCACGTCAC
ACGCGCATTCAGGCGTTCTACGAGGCCCTGGAGCGGCCACCAGTGGGCCACGTCACCATCAGCCCGCAAG
CGGTCGAGCCACGCGCCTATGCACCGCAGGGATTGGCCGAAAAGCTGGGAATCTCAAAGCGCGTTGAGAC
GCCGGAAGCCGTGGCCGACCGGCTGACAAAAGCGGTTCGGCAGGGGTATGAGCCTGCCCTACAGGCCGCC
ACAGGAGCGCGTGAGATGCGCAAGAAGGCCGATCAAGCCCAAGAGACGGCCCGAGACCTTCGGGAGCGCC
TGAAGCCCGTTCTGGACGCCCTGGGGCCGTTGAATCGGGATATGCAGGCCAAGGCCGCCGCGATCATCAA
GGCCGTGGGCGAAAAGCTGCTGACGGAACAGCGGGAAGTCCAGCGCCAGAAACAGGCCCAGCGCCAGCAG
GAACGCGGGCGCGCACATTTCCCCGAAAAGTGCCACCTGGGATGAATGTCAGCTACTGGGCTATCTGGAC
AAGGGAAAACGCAAGCGCAAAGAGAAAGCAGGTAGCTTGCAGTGGGCTTACATGGCGATAGCTAGACTGG
GCGGTTTTATGGACAGCAAGCGAACCGGAATTGCCAGCTGGGGCGCCCTCTGGTAAGGTTGGGAAGCCCT
GCAAAGTAAACTGGATGGCTTTCTTGCCGCCAAGGATCTGATGGCGCAGGGGATCAAGATCTGATCAAGA
GACAGGATGAGGATCGTTTCGCATGATTGAACAAGATGGATTGCACGCAGGTTCTCCGGCCGCTTGGGTG
GAGAGGCTATTCGGCTATGACTGGGCACAACAGACAATCGGCTGCTCTGATGCCGCCGTGTTCCGGCTGT
CAGCGCAGGGGCGCCCGGTTCTTTTTGTCAAGACCGACCTGTCCGGTGCCCTGAATGAACTGCAGGACGA
GGCAGCGCGGCTATCGTGGCTGGCCACGACGGGCGTTCCTTGCGCAACTGTGCTCGACGTTGTCACTGAA
GCGGGAAGGGACTGGCTGCTATTGGGCGAAGTGCCGGGGCAGGATCTCCTGTCATCTCACCTTGCTCCTG
CCGAGAAAGTATCCATCATGGCTGATGCAATGCGGCGGCTGCATACGCTTGATCCGGCTACCTGCCCATT
CGACCACCAAGCGAAACATCGCATCGAGCGAGCACGTACTCGGATGGAAGCCGGTCTTGTCGATCAGGAT
GATCTGGACGAAGAGCATCAGGGGCTCGCGCCAGCCGAACTGTTCGCCAGGCTCAAGGCGCGCATGCCCG
ACGGCGAGGATCTCGTCGTGACCCATGGCGATGCCTGCTTGCCGAATATCATGGTGGAAAATGGCCGCTT
TTCTGGATTCATCGACTGTGGCCGGCTGGGTGTGGCGGACCGCTATCAGGACATAGCGTTGGCTACCCGT
GATATTGCTGAAGAGCTTGGCGGCGAATGGGCTGACCGCTTCCTCGTGCTTTACGGTATCGCCGCTCCCG
ATTCGCAGCGCATCGCCTTCTATCGCCTTCTTGACGAGTTCTTCTGAGCGGGACTCTGGGGTTCGAAATG
ACCGACCAAGCGACGCCCAACCTGCCATCACGAGATTTCGATTCCACCGCCGCCTTCTATGAAAGGTTGG
GCTTCGGAATCGTTTTCCGGGACGCCGGCTGGATGATCCTCCAGCGCGGGGATCTCATGCTGGAGTTCTT
CGCCCACCCCCATGGGCAAATATTATACGCAAGGCGACAAGGTGCTGATGCCGCTGGCGATTCAGGTTCA
TCATGCCGTTTGTGATGGCTTCCATGTCGGCAGAATGCTTAATGAATTACAACAGTTTTTATATAAGCTT
TCAGTCGGCGCGAATGCTCCACGCCGCGCCCAGCGGCGCGGATCCAAATAAAACGAAAGGCTCAGTCGAA
AGACTGGGCCTTTCGTTTTATCTGTTGTTTGTCGCTGCAGCCAGCCGTGGTCGGGCAGCAGGTAGAAGGC
GCCCTCGTCCTGATCCTCGCCCGAAACCTCCAGCCCCCGGTCGATGGCTTCGACGACATAGCCGGCCGCG
CGGCAGGTGTCGGTGAGCGCGGCCAGCAGGGCGGCTTCCTGGTCAGGGGTCAGGTCGGTCATGGGCAAGA
GGTCCAGGTCGTGGTTTGTCGGCGGCTTCTAGCATGGACCGCCCGCGCCCGTGAGGCCGAGGATTTCGCG
CTGGTCAGACAACCTACTTGCCGTCCCCACATGTTAGCGCTACCAAGTGCCGAGAGCGTGACGCGAGTGG
CTTGTTTTAGAGCTGTGAAAACAGCGAGTTAAAATAAGGCTTAGTCCGTACTCAA
